>Addgene plasmid #222521 | pHDR_REC8-T2A-mGreenLantern-puroTK | addgene full sequence | sequence record 439867 | Addgene NGS Result
GAAGATCCTTTGATCTTTTCTACGGGGTCTGACGCTCAGTGGAACGAAAACTCACGTTAAGGGATTTTGG
TCATGAGATTATCAAAAAGGATCTTCACCTAGATCCTTTTAAATTAAAAATGAAGTTTTAAATCAATCTA
AAGTATATATGAGTAAACTTGGTCTGACAGTTACCAATGCTTAATCAGTGAGGCACCTATCTCAGCGATC
TGTCTATTTCGTTCATCCATAGTTGCCTGACTCCCCGTCGTGTAGATAACTACGATACGGGAGGGCTTAC
CATCTGGCCCCAGTGCTGCAATGATACCGCGAGACCCACGCTCACCGGCTCCAGATTTATCAGCAATAAA
CCAGCCAGCCGGAAGGGCCGAGCGCAGAAGTGGTCCTGCAACTTTATCCGCCTCCATCCAGTCTATTAAT
TGTTGCCGGGAAGCTAGAGTAAGTAGTTCGCCAGTTAATAGTTTGCGCAACGTTGTTGCCATTGCTACAG
GCATCGTGGTGTCACGCTCGTCGTTTGGTATGGCTTCATTCAGCTCCGGTTCCCAACGATCAAGGCGAGT
TACATGATCCCCCATGTTGTGCAAAAAAGCGGTTAGCTCCTTCGGTCCTCCGATCGTTGTCAGAAGTAAG
TTGGCCGCAGTGTTATCACTCATGGTTATGGCAGCACTGCATAATTCTCTTACTGTCATGCCATCCGTAA
GATGCTTTTCTGTGACTGGTGAGTACTCAACCAAGTCATTCTGAGAATAGTGTATGCGGCGACCGAGTTG
CTCTTGCCCGGCGTCAATACGGGATAATACCGCGCCACATAGCAGAACTTTAAAAGTGCTCATCATTGGA
AAACGTTCTTCGGGGCGAAAACTCTCAAGGATCTTACCGCTGTTGAGATCCAGTTCGATGTAACCCACTC
GTGCACCCAACTGATCTTCAGCATCTTTTACTTTCACCAGCGTTTCTGGGTGAGCAAAAACAGGAAGGCA
AAATGCCGCAAAAAAGGGAATAAGGGCGACACGGAAATGTTGAATACTCATACTCTTCCTTTTTCAATAT
TATTGAAGCATTTATCAGGGTTATTGTCTCATGAGCGGATACATATTTGAATGTATTTAGAAAAATAAAC
AAATAGGGGTTCCGCGCACATTTCCCCGAAAAGTGCCACCTAAATTGTAAGCGTTAATATTTTGTTAAAA
TTCGCGTTAAATTTTTGTTAAATCAGCTCATTTTTTAACCAATAGGCCGAAATCGGCAAAATCCCTTATA
AATCAAAAGAATAGACCGAGATAGGGT
[37 nt withheld, positions 1288-1324]
AAAGAACGTGGACTCCAACGTCAAAGG
[49 nt withheld, positions 1352-1400]
T
[91 nt withheld, positions 1402-1492]
G
[124 nt withheld, positions 1494-1617]
CCCATTCGCCATTCAGGCTGCGCAACTGTTGGGAAGGGCGATCGGTGCGGGCCTCTTCGCTATTACGCCA
GCTGGCGAAAGGGGGATGTGCTGCAAGGCGATTAAGTTGGGTAACGCCAGGGTTTTCCCAGTCACGACGT
TGTAAAACGACGGCCAGTGAGCGCGCGTAATACGACTCACTATAGGGCGAATTGGGTACCGGGCCCCCCC
TCGAGTGGAGCCCAGTGTTCCCCTTATGGTGTCTTTAGGTAAGCACCTAGAGAAGAGGCGCAGTGGGACC
ACACCCTAACCACTGTCCCAGGAAACTAGTATCCCAACTGCTGAAGCTGTTTTATGAGTGAAGGCGTGTG
TGTGTGACATAAGGAAGCACGGACTGGTCCTCCTCAGCTCTCCCACCTATGTGCTTTTAACAAGTCACCG
CACGGCTCTGCCATCTACTTACACCAGGTGGCCACAAGGCCCTAACTGCCACCCAAGCAGACACCCACTA
GCGCCTTTCCTCCCCCAACAGAGATCTCCCTAGAGGCAGCTGAAGAGGAGAAGTCCCGCATCAGCCTCAT
CCCACCAGAAGAACGGTGGTAAGCGGCCAGGCTCCGTGGGAGCCAGGGCCCACAGCCCTTGGCCAGGTGG
TGGAAACAGCTGCTGGGATGGGTATGCCCCTTGTCACTGTCACAGCTGCCACCTTCCCTACTCTCTCATG
TCCTCCTAGGGCCTGGCCTGAGGTGGAGGCGCCAGAAGCTCCTGCATTGCCCGTGGTGCCTGAACTCCCT
GAGGTGCCCATGGAGATGCCTTTGGTGCTGCCCCCAGAGCTCGAGCTGCTCTCACTGGAAGCAGTGCACA
GGTACCAGGGAGGTGGCACCTTGATGGGGTGGACCCGGGCTGAAGCCTCTGCTAATGGTTCTTGATCCCT
ATAGGGCAGTGGCACTGGAGCTGCAGGCTAACAGGGAGCCCGACTTCAGCAGCCTGGTGTCACCTCTCAG
CCCCCGCAGGATGGCTGCCCGGGTCTTCTACCTGCTCCTGGGTGAGTGTATGCATGTGTGTGTGTGTATG
TGGGGCAGGGACACAGAGACCAGAGGCCCGTACAGGGACTCCCCCGACCTGCCCTCTCCTCGCCTCTTGA
CCAGTGCTCTCAGCGCAACAGATTCTTCACGTGAAACAAGAAAAGCCATATGGTCGCCTCCTGATCCAGC
CGGGGCCCAGATTCCACGGGTCTGGCGAGGGCAGAGGAAGTCTGCTAACATGCGGTGACGTCGAGGAGAA
TCCTGGCCCAATGGTGAGCAAGGGCGAGGAGCTGTTCACCGGGGTGGTGCCCATCCTGGTCGAGCTGGAC
GGCGACGTAAACGGCCACAAGTTCAGCGTCCGCGGCGAGGGCGAGGGCGATGCCACCAACGGCAAGCTGA
CCCTGAAGTTCATCTGCACCACCGGCAAGCTGCCCGTGCCCTGGCCCACCCTCGTGACCACCTTAGGCTA
CGGCGTGGCCTGCTTCGCCCGCTACCCCGACCACATGAAGCAGCACGACTTCTTCAAGTCCGCCATGCCC
GAAGGCTACGTCCAGGAGCGCACCATCTCTTTCAAGGACGACGGTACCTACAAGACCCGCGCCGAGGTGA
AGTTCGAGGGCGACACCCTGGTGAACCGCATCGTGCTGAAGGGCATCGACTTCAAGGAGGACGGCAACAT
CCTGGGGCACAAGCTGGAGTACAACTTCAACAGCCACAAGGTCTATATCACGGCCGACAAGCAGAAGAAC
GGCATCAAGGCTAACTTCAAGACCCGCCACAACGTTGAGGACGGCGGCGTGCAGCTCGCCGACCACTACC
AGCAGAACACCCCCATCGGCGACGGCCCCGTGCTGCTGCCCGACAACCACTACCTGAGCCATCAGTCCAA
ACTGAGCAAAGACCCCAACGAGAAGCGCGATCACATGGTCCTGAAGGAGAGGGTGACCGCCGCCGGGATT
ACACATGACATGGACGAGCTGTACAAGTAATAACTTTAAATAATGCCAATTATTTAAAGTTACATATGAG
AAAGTATAGGAACTTCAGCTTGATATCGAATTAATTCTACCGGGTAGGGGAGGCGCTTTTCCCAAGGCAG
TCTGGAGCATGCGCTTTAGCAGCCCCGCTGGGCACTTGGCGCTACACAAGTGGCCTCTGGCCTCGCACAC
ATTCCACATCCACCGGTAGGCGCCAACCGGCTCCGTTCTTTGGTGGCCCCTTCGCGCCACCTTCTACTCC
TCCCCTAGTCAGGAAGTTCCCCCCCGCCCCGCAGCTCGCGTCGTGCAGGACGTGACAAATGGAAGTAGCA
CGTCTCACTAGTCTCGTGCAGATGGACAGCACCGCTGAGCAATGGAAGCGGGTAGGCCTTTGGGGCAGCG
GCCAATAGCAGCTTTGCTCCTTCGCTTTCTGGGCTCAGAGGCTGGGAAGGGGTGGGTCCGGGGGCGGGCT
CAGGGGCGGGCTCAGGGGCGGGGCGGGCGCCCGAAGGTCCTCCGGAGGCCCGGCATTCTGCACGCTTCAA
AAGCGCACGTCTGCCGCGCTGTTCTCCTCTTCCTCATCTCCGGGCCTTTCGACCTGCAGCCAACGCCACC
ATGGGGACCGAGTACAAGCCCACGGTGCGCCTCGCCACCCGCGACGACGTCCCCCGGGCCGTACGCACCC
TCGCCGCCGCGTTCGCCGACTACCCCGCCACGCGCCACACCGTCGACCCGGACCGCCACATCGAGCGGGT
CACCGAGCTGCAAGAACTCTTCCTCACGCGCGTCGGGCTCGACATCGGCAAGGTGTGGGTCGCGGACGAC
GGCGCCGCGGTGGCGGTCTGGACCACGCCGGAGAGCGTCGAAGCGGGGGCGGTGTTCGCCGAGATCGGCC
CGCGCATGGCCGAGTTGAGCGGTTCCCGGCTGGCCGCGCAGCAACAGATGGAAGGCCTCCTGGCGCCGCA
CCGGCCCAAGGAGCCCGCGTGGTTCCTGGCCACCGTCGGCGTCTCGCCCGACCACCAGGGCAAGGGTCTG
GGCAGCGCCGTCGTGCTCCCCGGAGTGGAGGCGGCCGAGCGCGCCGGGGTGCCCGCCTTCCTGGAGACCT
CCGCGCCCCGCAACCTCCCCTTCTACGAGCGGCTCGGCTTCACCGTCACCGCCGACGTCGAGGTGCCCGA
AGGACCGCGCACCTGGTGCATGACCCGCAAGCCCGGTGCCGGATCCATGCCCACGCTACTGCGGGTTTAT
ATAGACGGTCCTCACGGGATGGGGAAAACCACCACCACGCAACTGCTGGTGGCCCTGGGTTCGCGCGACG
ATATCGTCTACGTACCCGAGCCGATGACTTACTGGCAGGTGCTGGGGGCTTCCGAGACAATCGCGAACAT
CTACACCACACAACACCGCCTCGACCAGGGTGAGATATCGGCCGGGGACGCGGCGGTGGTAATGACAAGC
GCCCAGATAACAATGGGCATGCCTTATGCCGTGACCGACGCCGTTCTGGCTCCTCATATCGGGGGGGAGG
CTGGGAGCTCACATGCCCCGCCCCCGGCCCTCACCCTCATCTTCGACCGCCATCCCATCGCCGCCCTCCT
GTGCTACCCGGCCGCGCGATACCTTATGGGCAGCATGACCCCCCAGGCCGTGCTGGCGTTCGTGGCCCTC
ATCCCGCCGACCTTGCCCGGCACAAACATCGTGTTGGGGGCCCTTCCGGAGGACAGACACATCGACCGCC
TGGCCAAACGCCAGCGCCCCGGCGAGCGGCTTGACCTGGCTATGCTGGCCGCGATTCGCCGCGTTTACGG
GCTGCTTGCCAATACGGTGCGGTATCTGCAGGGCGGCGGGTCGTGGCGGGAGGATTGGGGACAGCTTTCG
GGGACGGCCGTGCCGCCCCAGGGTGCCGAGCCCCAGAGCAACGCGGGCCCACGACCCCATATCGGGGACA
CGTTATTTACCCTGTTTCGGGCCCCCGAGTTGCTGGCCCCCAACGGCGACCTGTACAACGTGTTTGCCTG
GGCCTTGGACGTCTTGGCCAAACGCCTCCGTCCCATGCACGTCTTTATCCTGGATTACGACCAATCGCCC
GCCGGCTGCCGGGACGCCCTGCTGCAACTTACCTCCGGGATGGTCCAGACCCACGTCACCACCCCCGGCT
CCATACCGACGATCTGCGACCTGGCGCGCACGTTTGCCCGGGAGATGGGGGAGGCTAACTGAGCTCTAGA
GCTCGCTGATCAGCCTCGACTGTGCCTTCTAGTTGCCAGCCATCTGTTGTTTGCCCCTCCCCCGTGCCTT
CCTTGACCCTGGAAGGTGCCACTCCCACTGTCCTTTCCTAATAAAATGAGGAAATTGCATCGCATTGTCT
GAGTAGGTGTCATTCTATTCTGGGGGGTGGGGTGGGGCAGGACAGCAAGGGGGAGGATTGGGAAGACAAT
AGCAGGCATGCTGGGGATGCGGTGGGCTCTATGGCTTCTGAGGCGGAAAGAACCAGCTGGGGCTCGACAT
ACTAGAGTACTTAACTTTAAATAATGCCAATTATTTAAAGTTAGGCGCGCCGATATCTAGGGTTAGAGTC
CATTTACAAAGCTGCCAGGAAACCGGCCACTTCTAGTAAACCACGTCGTGCCTCACTGGGTCCTGCTTAC
CTCATTTCTGAATGTGCATTTCCAGCCTTCTTGCTCTCAGAGCTATTGTTCAAGCAGAAAACAAGCTGCT
TTTATTACAGTATGATGTCATGACTCATTTGTAACAGATCCAGCCTCAGGGACAGCCCTGTAAGGCAGCA
AGTGGGGCTGGCTCCAAATGGGTATGAGTCTCAGAATCTTTGGTAAGGCAGAACTGAACTGGGCTGAGAG
GTGGTCTTAAGGCCTGGGCAGGCTCTATTCTCTCTGGACTGGCTGCAGCCTGCAGTCTAGGAGAGGCCCA
GTACAGCCTGGAGCTCCTGAGCCTTGTCAACAGGCAGTGAGCCCAGAGCTGCTTGAAAGCTGTCGGTGTG
CTGTTTGGCCAGGAACGTCAGGAGCAGCAACAGTGCGGCCTTGGTGTCTGGGTGGAGAGGGAGGGAGAAA
GGTCGGGGCTCCTAAAGCCTCGCTGCCCCAGGCTCTCTGAGCCCTGCCACTCCCAGCCTCCCGCAAGCCC
CTGCCTATGACTCCTACCCTCACCTGGTGGGATCTTGTTGTCAGCCAGAATGAGGCTGCAGATACGCAGA
AGCTCGGGAGCCACATCTATAACCTGTGAGGAAAGAGTGGCTGACTCAGGGCAGCAGCCCCAGACCCCAG
GTCTAGGAGGGTGGTCAGGACCAAGGAGTGGCAGAATCTCTTATCAGGGGGGTGGTTGCACCTGGTACTG
ATTCACAGGCATCCAAGACAACTATGAACATGAGAAGAACCAATGAAACTTGGTGCTAATGATTTTTTTT
GGAGGGAATGGGGGATGTGGGACAAGATGATTAAAGTCATAGCCTCAAGACCTAAAGAAACCCAGACACT
CAGGAGCTCCACCTACACAACAGTCTCTAAAGGTATAAGACAAGGGTGACACAAACACTCTGACATGACT
CCAAACCTAGCTACTTGGTACAGGCAAAATCTCTTCAGAGAGCAACCTCCAGATCTTGTCAGTGTGGTTT
TCAAGAGGAAGCAAAAAGCCTCTCCACCCAGGCCTGGAATGTTTCCACCCAATGTCGAGCAAACCCCGCC
CAGCGTCTTGTCATTGGCGAATTCGAACACGCAGATGCAGTCGGGGCGGCGCGGTCCCAGGTCCACTTCG
CATATTAAGGTGACGCGTGTGGCCTCGAACACCGAGCGACCCTGCAGGTCCTCGCCATGGATCCTGATGA
TGTTGTTGATTCTTCTAAATCTTTTGTGATGGAAAACTTTTCTTCGTACCACGGGACTAAACCTGGTTAT
GTAGATTCCATTCAAAAAGGTATACAAAAGCCAAAATCTGGTACACAAGGAAATTATGACGATGATTGGA
AAGGGTTTTATAGTACCGACAATAAATACGACGCTGCGGGATACTCTGTAGATAATGAAAACCCGCTCTC
TGGAAAAGCTGGAGGCGTGGTCAAAGTGACGTATCCAGGACTGACGAAGGTTCTCGCACTAAAAGTGGAT
AATGCCGAAACTATTAAGAAAGAGTTAGGTTTAAGTCTCACTGAACCGTTGATGGAGCAAGTCGGAACGG
AAGAGTTTATCAAAAGGTTCGGTGATGGTGCTTCGCGTGTAGTGCTCAGCCTTCCCTTCGCTGAGGGGAG
TTCTAGCGTTGAATATATTAATAACTGGGAACAGGCGAAAGCGTTAAGCGTAGAACTTGAGATTAATTTT
GAAACCCGTGGAAAACGTGGCCAAGATGCGATGTATGAGTATATGGCTCAAGCCTGTGCAGGAAATCGTG
TCAGGCGATCTCTTTGTGAAGGAACCTTACTTCTGTGGTGTGACATAATTGGACAAACTACCTACAGAGA
TTTAAAGCTCTAAGGTAAATATAAAATTTTTAAGTGTATAATGTGTTAAACTACTGATTCTAATTGTTTG
TGTATTTTAGATTCCAACCTATGGAACTGATGAATGGGAGCAGTGGTGGAATGCAGATCCACTAGAGTCG
AGGGATGCAGAAATTGATGATCTATTAAACAATAAAGATGTCCACTAAAATGGAAGTTTTTCCTGTCATA
CTTTGTTAAGAAGGGTGAGAACAGAGTACCTACATTTTGAATGGAAGGATTGGAGCTACGGGGGTGGGGG
TGGGGTGGGATTAGATAAATGCCTGCTCTTTACTGAAGGCTCTTTACTATTGCTTTATGATAATGTTTCA
TAGTTGGATGTTTTTCCATAGGCTCCGCCCCCCTGACGAGCATCACAAAAATCGACGCTCAAGTCAGAGG
TGGCGAAACCCGACAGGACTATAAAGATACCAGGCGTTTCCCCCTGGAAGCTCCCTCGTGCGCTCTCCTG
TTCCGACCCTGCCGCTTACCGGATACCTGTCCGCCTTTCTCCCTTCGGGAAGCGTGGCGCTTTCTCATAG
CTCACGCTGTAGGTATCTCAGTTCGGTGTAGGTCGTTCGCTCCAAGCTGGGCTGTGTGCACGAACCCCCC
GTTCAGCCCGACCGCTGCGCCTTATCCGGTAACTATCGTCTTGAGTCCAACCCGGTAAGACACGACTTAT
CGCCACTGGCAGCAGCCACTGGTAACAGGATTAGCAGAGCGAGGTATGTAGGCGGTGCTACAGAGTTCTT
GAAGTGGTGGCCTAACTACGGCTACACTAGAAGAACAGTATTTGGTATCTGCGCTCTGCTGAAGCCAGTT
ACCTTCGGAAAAAGAGTTGGTAGCTCTTGATCCGGCAAACAAACCACCGCTGGTAGCGGTGGTTTTTTTG
TTTGCAAGCAGCAGATTACGCGCAGAAAAAAAGGATCTCAA
Features (pLannotate 1.2.2; 22 found; start..end, strand, type, name):
    171..1031    -  CDS            AmpR: β-lactamase; bla; confers resistance to ampicillin, carbenicillin, and related antibiotics
   1032..1136    -  promoter       AmpR promoter: bla
   1189..1617    -  rep_origin     f1 ori (sequence partly withheld): f1 bacteriophage origin of replication; arrow indicates direction of (+) strand synthesis
   1622..1777    -  CDS            lacZα (fragment): LacZα fragment of β-galactosidase; lacZ fragment
   1785..1803    +  promoter       T7 promoter: promoter for bacteriophage T7 RNA polymerase
   1812..1832    -  misc_feature   MCS (fragment): pBluescript multiple cloning site
   2128..2637    +  CDS            REC8 (fragment): REC8_HUMAN - Also known as REC8L1. Experimental evidence at protein level: Swiss-Prot protein existence level 1. Required during meiosis for separation of sister chromatids and homologous chromosomes. Proteolytic cleavage of REC8 on chromosome arms by separin during anaphase I allows for homologous chromosome separation in meiosis I and cleavage of REC8 on centromeres during anaphase II allows for sister chromatid separation in meiosis II (By similarity). From Homo sapiens (Human).
   2741..2824    +  CDS            REC8 (fragment): REC8_HUMAN - Also known as REC8L1. Experimental evidence at protein level: Swiss-Prot protein existence level 1. Required during meiosis for separation of sister chromatids and homologous chromosomes. Proteolytic cleavage of REC8 on chromosome arms by separin during anaphase I allows for homologous chromosome separation in meiosis I and cleavage of REC8 on centromeres during anaphase II allows for sister chromatid separation in meiosis II (By similarity). From Homo sapiens (Human).
   2888..3607    +  CDS            mGreenLantern: monomeric GFP derivative that displays exceptionally high brightness in cells (Campbell et al., 2020)
   3646..3663    +  protein_bind   FRT (minimal) (fragment): supports FLP-mediated excision but not integration (Turan and Bode, 2011) FLP recombinase from the Saccharomyces cerevisiae 2μ plasmid
   3689..4188    +  promoter       PGK promoter: mouse phosphoglycerate kinase 1 promoter
   4213..4807    +  CDS            PuroR (fragment): puromycin N-acetyltransferase; pac from Streptomyces alboniger; confers resistance to puromycin
   4814..5809    +  CDS            ΔTK: truncated herpes simplex virus thymidine kinase (Salomon et al., 1995) confers sensitivity to nucleoside analogs such as acyclovir or ganciclovir
   5837..6061    +  polyA_signal   bGH poly(A) signal: bovine growth hormone polyadenylation signal
   6065..6086    +  promoter       SV40 promoter (fragment): SV40 enhancer and early promoter
   6507..6638    -  CDS            IPO4 (fragment): IPO4_HUMAN - Also known as IMP4B, RANBP4. Experimental evidence at protein level: Swiss-Prot protein existence level 1. Functions in nuclear protein import as nuclear transport receptor. Serves as receptor for nuclear localization signals (NLS) in cargo substrates. Is thought to mediate docking of the importin/substrate complex to the nuclear pore complex (NPC) through binding to nucleoporin and the complex is subsequently translocated through the pore by an energy requiring, Ran-dependent mechanism. At the nucleoplasmic side of the NPC, Ran binds to the importin, the importin/substrate comple
   7277..7404    +  promoter       HSV TK promoter (fragment): herpes simplex virus thymidine kinase promoter
   7423..7995    +  CDS            DTA: diphtheria toxin fragment A; Corynebacterium diphtheriae tox
   7998..8070    +  CDS            small t antigen (fragment): SV40 (simian virus 40) small t antigen
   8072..8137    +  intron         small t intron: SV40 (simian virus 40) small t antigen intron
   8203..8416    +  polyA_signal   PGK poly(A) signal (fragment): mouse phosphoglycerate kinase 1 polyadenylation signal
   8420..9008    -  rep_origin     ori: high-copy-number ColE1/pMB1/pBR322/pUC origin of replication
