[The description below was written by a language model from this plasmid's Addgene catalogue record and pLannotate feature annotations shown in this document.]
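Description:
pHDR_REC8-T2A-mGreenLantern-puroTK is a homology-directed repair donor plasmid (about 9 kb, pHDR backbone, catalogued as a CRISPR vector) designed to knock an mGreenLantern reporter into the human REC8 gene, which encodes a meiotic cohesin subunit. In bacteria it is maintained through a high-copy ColE1/pUC-type origin with ampicillin resistance, and it retains pBluescript-derived remnants: an f1 origin, a lacZα fragment, a T7 promoter and part of the multiple cloning site.

The payload is flanked by genomic homology arms. The upstream arm contains C-terminal REC8 coding fragments separated by an unannotated gap, presumably an intron. The downstream arm extends into the neighbouring IPO4 gene on the opposite strand. The REC8 coding sequence is followed by mGreenLantern, a very bright monomeric GFP derivative. The construct name indicates a T2A peptide between them, although the feature table does not annotate it. With this arrangement the reporter would be co-translated under endogenous REC8 regulation and released as a separate protein.

Downstream lies a selection cassette in which the mouse PGK promoter drives a puromycin resistance–truncated HSV thymidine kinase fusion, terminated by the bGH polyadenylation signal. This allows positive selection of integrants with puromycin and later negative selection with ganciclovir. A partial minimal FRT site is annotated before the cassette, hinting at FLP-mediated excision, but no matching second site is listed.

Outside the homology arms, an HSV TK-type (MC1) promoter fragment drives diphtheria toxin A to counterselect random integrations. The depositor warns that sequence discrepancies may impair this counterselection and so lower editing efficiency. The associated work concerns induction of meiosis from human pluripotent stem cells, where the knock-in serves as a REC8 expression reporter.
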