Addgene plasmid #222521: pHDR_REC8-T2A-mGreenLantern-puroTK
Purpose: Homology directed repair template for knocking in mGreenLantern reporter to REC8.
Depositing lab: George Church. Depositing organization: Harvard Medical School. Publication: Induction of Meiosis from Human Pluripotent Stem Cells. Pierson Smela M, Adams J, Ma C, Breimann L, Widocki U, Shioda T, Church GM. bioRxiv 2024.05.31.596483 10.1101/2024.05.31.596483.
Backbone
  Vector backbone: pHDR
  Vector type: CRISPR
  Selectable markers: Puromycin ; Ganciclovir (negative selection)
Growth in bacteria
  Bacterial resistance: Ampicillin, 100 μg/mL
  Growth temperature: 37°C
  Growth strain: DH5alpha
  Copy number: High Copy
Gene/Insert
  Gene/Insert name: mGreenLantern
  Species: Synthetic
  Cloning method: Gibson Cloning
Terms and licenses: Academic/Nonprofit Terms; Industry Terms: Not Available to Industry
Depositor comments: There are some discrepancies in this plasmid - the editing efficiency might be lower because the MC1-DTA counterselection might not work. Please visit https://doi.org/10.1101/2024.05.31.596483 for bioRxiv preprint.
How to cite: pHDR_REC8-T2A-mGreenLantern-puroTK was a gift from George Church (Addgene plasmid # 222521 ; http://n2t.net/addgene:222521 ; RRID:Addgene_222521)
